LOCUS       Exported 9567 bp ds-DNA circular SYN 03-JUN-2021
DEFINITION  Baculoviral transfer vector to co-express SARS-CoV-2 nsp14 and nsp10
            in insect cells.
ACCESSION   .
VERSION     .
KEYWORDS    pBIG2ab_nsp14/nsp10-6His-3xFlag (SARS-CoV-2)
SOURCE      synthetic DNA construct
  ORGANISM  synthetic DNA construct
REFERENCE   1 (bases 1 to 9567)
  AUTHORS   Canal B, McClure AW, Curran JF, Wu M, Ulferts R, Weissmann F, Zeng
            J, Bertolin AP, Milligan JC, Basu S, Drury LS, Deegan T, Fujisawa R,
            Roberts EL, Basier C, Labib K, Beale R, Howell M, Diffley JFX
  TITLE     Identifying SARS-CoV-2 Antiviral Compounds by Screening for Small
            Molecule Inhibitors of Nsp14/nsp10 Exoribonuclease
  JOURNAL   bioRxiv https://www.biorxiv.org/content/10.1101/2021.04.07.438812v1
REFERENCE   2 (bases 1 to 9567)
  AUTHORS   .
  TITLE     Direct Submission
  JOURNAL   Exported Jun 3, 2021 from SnapGene Server 1.1.58
            http://www.snapgene.com
FEATURES             Location/Qualifiers
     source          1..9567
                     /organism="synthetic DNA construct"
                     /mol_type="other DNA"
     promoter        104..195
                     /gene="polh from Autographa californica"
                     /label=polyhedrin promoter
                     /note="promoter for the baculovirus polyhedrin gene"
     regulatory      239..248
                     /regulatory_class="other"
                     /note="vertebrate consensus sequence for strong initiation
                     of translation (Kozak, 1987)"
     CDS             674..691
                     /codon_start=1
                     /product="6xHis affinity tag"
                     /label=6xHis
                     /translation="HHHHHH"
     CDS             698..763
                     /codon_start=1
                     /product="three tandem FLAG(R) epitope tags, followed by an
                     enterokinase cleavage site"
                     /label=3xFLAG
                     /translation="DYKDHDGDYKDHDIDYKDDDDK"
     polyA_signal    896..1030
                     /label=SV40 poly(A) signal
                     /note="SV40 polyadenylation signal"
     mobile_element  1346..1511
                     /mobile_element_type="transposon:Tn7"
                     /note="mini-Tn7 element (left end of the Tn7 transposon)"
     promoter        1896..1998
                     /label=cat promoter
                     /note="promoter of the E. coli cat gene encoding
                     chloramphenicol acetyltransferase"
     CDS             1999..2658
                     /codon_start=1
                     /gene="cat"
                     /product="chloramphenicol acetyltransferase"
                     /label=CmR
                     /note="confers resistance to chloramphenicol"
                     /translation="MEKKITGYTTVDISQWHRKEHFEAFQSVAQCTYNQTVQLDITAFL
                     KTVKKNKHKFYPAFIHILARLMNAHPEFRMAMKDGELVIWDSVHPCYTVFHEQTETFSS
                     LWSEYHDDFRQFLHIYSQDVACYGENLAYFPKGFIENMFFVSANPWVSFTSFDLNVANM
                     DNFFAPVFTMGKYYTQGDKVLMPLAIQVHHAVCDGFHVGRMLNELQQYCDEWQGGA"
     primer_bind     complement(2065..2084)
                     /label=CAT-R
                     /note="Chloramphenicol resistance gene, reverse primer"
     rep_origin      2958..3412
                     /direction=RIGHT
                     /label=f1 ori
                     /note="f1 bacteriophage origin of replication; arrow
                     indicates direction of (+) strand synthesis"
     primer_bind     complement(3045..3064)
                     /label=F1ori-R
                     /note="F1 origin, reverse primer"
     primer_bind     3254..3275
                     /label=F1ori-F
                     /note="F1 origin, forward primer"
     promoter        3438..3542
                     /gene="bla"
                     /label=AmpR promoter
     CDS             3543..4403
                     /codon_start=1
                     /gene="bla"
                     /product="beta-lactamase"
                     /label=AmpR
                     /note="confers resistance to ampicillin, carbenicillin, and
                     related antibiotics"
                     /translation="MSIQHFRVALIPFFAAFCLPVFAHPETLVKVKDAEDQLGARVGYI
                     ELDLNSGKILESFRPEERFPMMSTFKVLLCGAVLSRIDAGQEQLGRRIHYSQNDLVEYS
                     PVTEKHLTDGMTVRELCSAAITMSDNTAANLLLTTIGGPKELTAFLHNMGDHVTRLDRW
                     EPELNEAIPNDERDTTMPVAMATTLRKLLTGELLTLASRQQLIDWMEADKVAGPLLRSA
                     LPAGWFIADKSGAGERGSRGIIAALGPDGKPSRIVVIYTTGSQATMDERNRQIAEIGAS
                     LIKHW"
     primer_bind     complement(3761..3780)
                     /label=Amp-R
                     /note="Ampicillin resistance gene, reverse primer"
     rep_origin      4574..5162
                     /direction=RIGHT
                     /label=ori
                     /note="high-copy-number ColE1/pMB1/pBR322/pUC origin of
                     replication"
     primer_bind     5063..5082
                     /label=pBR322ori-F
                     /note="pBR322 origin, forward primer"
     primer_bind     5316..5333
                     /label=L4440
                     /note="L4440 vector, forward primer"
     mobile_element  5467..5691
                     /mobile_element_type="transposon:Tn7"
                     /note="mini-Tn7 element (right end of the Tn7 transposon)"
     CDS             complement(5758..6291)
                     /codon_start=1
                     /gene="aacC1"
                     /product="gentamycin acetyltransferase"
                     /label=GmR
                     /note="confers resistance to gentamycin"
                     /translation="MLRSSNDVTQQGSRPKTKLGGSSMGIIRTCRLGPDQVKSMRAALD
                     LFGREFGDVATYSQHQPDSDYLGNLLRSKTFIALAAFDQEAVVGALAAYVLPKFEQPRS
                     EIYIYDLAVSGEHRRQGIATALINLLKHEANALGAYVIYVQADYGDDPAVALYTKLGIR
                     EEVMHFDIDPSTAT"
     promoter        complement(6480..6508)
                     /gene="intI1 (promoter lies within the coding sequence)"
                     /label=Pc promoter
                     /note="class 1 integron promoter"
     protein_bind    6904..6937
                     /label=loxP
                     /bound_moiety="Cre recombinase"
                     /note="Cre-mediated recombination occurs in the 8-bp core
                     sequence (GCATACAT)."
     polyA_signal    7035..7083
                     /label=HSV TK poly(A) signal
                     /note="herpes simplex virus thymidine kinase
                     polyadenylation signal (Cole and Stacy, 1985)"
     promoter        7178..7269
                     /gene="polh from Autographa californica"
                     /label=polyhedrin promoter
                     /note="promoter for the baculovirus polyhedrin gene"
     regulatory      7313..7322
                     /regulatory_class="other"
                     /note="vertebrate consensus sequence for strong initiation
                     of translation (Kozak, 1987)"
     polyA_signal    9035..9169
                     /label=SV40 poly(A) signal
                     /note="SV40 polyadenylation signal"
     polyA_signal    9528..9
                     /label=HSV TK poly(A) signal
                     /note="herpes simplex virus thymidine kinase
                     polyadenylation signal (Cole and Stacy, 1985)"
ORIGIN
        1 cgtttgttca taaacgcggg gttcggtccc agggctggca ctctgtcaag tgaacgctct
       61 atggtctaaa gatttaaatc gacctactcc ggaatattaa tagatcatgg agataattaa
      121 aatgataacc atctcgcaaa taaataagta ttttactgtt ttcgtaacag ttttgtaata
      181 aaaaaaccta taaatattcc ggattattca taccgtccca ccatcgggcg cggatccagc
      241 caccatgnnn nnnnnnnnnn nnnnnnnnnn nnnnnnnnnn nnnnnnnnnn nnnnnnnnnn
      301 nnnnnnnnnn nnnnnnnnnn nnnnnnnnnn nnnnnnnnnn nnnnnnnnnn nnnnnnnnnn
      361 nnnnnnnnnn nnnnnnnnnn nnnnnnnnnn nnnnnnnnnn nnnnnnnnnn nnnnnnnnnn
      421 nnnnnnnnnn nnnnnnnnnn nnnnnnnnnn nnnnnnnnnn nnnnnnnnnn nnnnnnnnnn
      481 nnnnnnnnnn nnnnnnnnnn nnnnnnnnnn nnnnnnnnnn nnnnnnnnnn nnnnnnnnnn
      541 nnnnnnnnnn nnnnnnnnnn nnnnnnnnnn nnnnnnnnnn nnnnnnnnnn nnnnnnnnnn
      601 nnnnnnnnnn nnnnnnnnnn nnnnnnnnnn nnnnnnnnnn nnnnnnnnnn nnnnnnnnnn
      661 nnnnggtggc tcccaccatc accaccatca cggttctgac tacaaggacc acgacggcga
      721 ttacaaggat catgacatcg actacaaaga cgacgatgac aagtaaaagc ttgtcgagaa
      781 gtactagagg atcataatca gccataccac atttgtagag gttttacttg ctttaaaaaa
      841 cctcccacac ctccccctga acctgaaaca taaaatgaat gcaattgttg ttgttaactt
      901 gtttattgca gcttataatg gttacaaata aagcaatagc atcacaaatt tcacaaataa
      961 agcatttttt tcactgcatt ctagttgtgg tttgtccaaa ctcatcaatg tatcttatca
     1021 tgtctggatc tgatcactgc ttgagcctag aagatccggc tgctaacaaa gcccgaaagg
     1081 aagctgagtt ggctgctgcc accgctgagc aataactatc ataaccattt aaataaatct
     1141 atatctcaat cggggttacg tcgatacccc accgagaccc cattgggacc aatacgcccg
     1201 cgtttcttcc ttttccccac cccaaccccc aagttcgggt gaaggcccag ggctcgcagc
     1261 caacgtcggg gcggcaagcc ctgccatagc cactacgggt taattaaaaa ctggatacta
     1321 ttgcacgttt caatcaggag atccgaacca gataagtgaa atctagttcc aaactatttt
     1381 gtcattttta attttcgtat tagcttacga cgctacaccc agttcccatc tattttgtca
     1441 ctcttcccta aataatcctt aaaaactcca tttccacccc tcccagttcc caactatttt
     1501 gtccgcccac agcggggcat ttttcttcct gttatgtttt taatcaaaca tcctgccaac
     1561 tccatgtgac aaaccgtcat cttcggctac tttttctctg tcacagaatg aaaatttttc
     1621 tgtcatctct tcgttattaa tgtttgtaat tgactgaata tcaacgctta tttgcagcct
     1681 gaactgaaca ggagggacag ctgatagaaa cagaagccac tggagcacct caaaaacacc
     1741 atcatacact aaatcagtaa gttggcagca tcacccgacg cactttgcgc cgaataaata
     1801 cctgtgacgg aagatcactt cgcagaataa ataaatcctg gtgtccctgt tgataccggg
     1861 aagccctggg ccaacttttg gcgaaaatga gacgttgatc ggcacgtaag aggttccaac
     1921 tttcaccata atgaaataag atcactaccg ggcgtatttt ttgagttatc gagattttca
     1981 ggagctaagg aagctaaaat ggagaaaaaa atcactggat ataccaccgt tgatatatcc
     2041 caatggcatc gtaaagaaca ttttgaggca tttcagtcag ttgctcaatg tacctataac
     2101 cagaccgttc agctggatat tacggccttt ttaaagaccg taaagaaaaa taagcacaag
     2161 ttttatccgg cctttattca cattcttgcc cgcctgatga atgctcatcc ggaattccgt
     2221 atggcaatga aagacggtga gctggtgata tgggatagtg ttcacccttg ttacaccgtt
     2281 ttccatgagc aaactgaaac gttttcatcg ctctggagtg aataccacga cgatttccgg
     2341 cagtttctac acatatattc gcaagatgtg gcgtgttacg gtgaaaacct ggcctatttc
     2401 cctaaagggt ttattgagaa tatgtttttc gtctcagcca atccctgggt gagtttcacc
     2461 agttttgatt taaacgtggc caatatggac aacttcttcg cccccgtttt caccatgggc
     2521 aaatattata cgcaaggcga caaggtgctg atgccgctgg cgattcaggt tcatcatgcc
     2581 gtttgtgatg gcttccatgt cggcagaatg cttaatgaat tacaacagta ctgcgatgag
     2641 tggcagggcg gggcgtaatt tttttaaggc agttattggt gcccttaaac gcctggttgc
     2701 tacgcctgaa taagtgataa taagcggatg aatggcagaa attcgaaagc aaattcgacc
     2761 cggtcgtcgg ttcagggcag ggtcgttaaa tagccgctta tgtctattgc tggtttaccg
     2821 gtttattgac taccggaagc agtgtgaccg tgtgcttctc aaatgcctga ggccagtttg
     2881 ctcaggctct ccccgtggag gtaataattg acgatatgat catttattct gcctcccaga
     2941 gcctgatggc gaatgggnnn nnnnnnnnnn nnnnnnnnnn nnnnnnnnnn nnnnnnnnnn
     3001 nnnnnnnnnn nnnnnnnnnn nnnnnnnnnn nnnnnnnnnn nnnnnnnnnn nnnnnnnnnn
     3061 nnnnnnnnnn nnnnnnnnnn ncnnnnnnnn nnnnnnnnnn nnnnnnnnnn nnnnnnnnnn
     3121 nnnnnnnnnn nnnnnnnnnn nnnnnnnnnn nnnnnnnnnn nnnnnnnnnn nnnannnnnn
     3181 nnnnnnnnnn nnnnnnnnnn nnnnnnnnnn nnnnnnnnnn nnncctttga cgttggagtc
     3241 cacgttctta atagtggact cttgttccaa actggaacaa cactcaaccc tatctcggtc
     3301 tattcttttg atttataagg gattttgccg atttcggcct attggttaaa aaatgagctg
     3361 atttaacaaa aatttaacgc gaattttaac aaaatattaa cgcttacaat ttaggtggca
     3421 cttttcgggg aaatgtgcgc ggaaccccta tttgtttatt tttctaaata cattcaaata
     3481 tgtatccgct catgagacaa taaccctgat aaatgcttca ataatattga aaaaggaaga
     3541 gtatgagtat tcaacatttc cgtgtcgccc ttattccctt ttttgcggca ttttgccttc
     3601 ctgtttttgc tcacccagaa acgctggtga aagtaaaaga tgctgaagat cagttgggtg
     3661 cacgagtggg ttacatcgaa ctggatctca acagcggtaa gatccttgag agttttcgcc
     3721 ccgaagaacg ttttccaatg atgagcactt ttaaagttct gctatgtggc gcggtattat
     3781 cccgtattga cgccgggcaa gagcaactcg gtcgccgcat acactattct cagaatgact
     3841 tggttgagta ctcaccagtc acagaaaagc atcttacgga tggcatgaca gtaagagaat
     3901 tatgcagtgc tgccataacc atgagtgata acactgcggc caacttactt ctgacaacga
     3961 tcggaggacc gaaggagcta accgcttttt tgcacaacat gggggatcat gtaactcgcc
     4021 ttgatcgttg ggaaccggag ctgaatgaag ccataccaaa cgacgagcgt gacaccacga
     4081 tgcctgtagc aatggcaaca acgttgcgca aactattaac tggcgaacta cttactctag
     4141 cttcccggca acaattaata gactggatgg aggcggataa agttgcagga ccacttctgc
     4201 gctcggccct tccggctggc tggtttattg ctgataaatc tggagccggt gagcgtgggt
     4261 ctcgcggtat cattgcagca ctggggccag atggtaagcc ctcccgtatc gtagttatct
     4321 acacgacggg gagtcaggca actatggatg aacgaaatag acagatcgct gagataggtg
     4381 cctcactgat taagcattgg taactgtcag accaagttta ctcatatata ctttagattg
     4441 atttaaaact tcatttttaa tttaaaagga tctaggtgaa gatccttttt gataatctca
     4501 tgaccaaaat cccttaacgt gagttttcgt tccactgagc gtcagacccc gtagaaaaga
     4561 tcaaaggatc ttcttgagat cctttttttc tgcgcgtaat ctgctgcttg caaacaaaaa
     4621 aaccaccgct accagcggtg gtttgtttgc cggatcaaga gctaccaact ctttttccga
     4681 aggtaactgg cttcagcaga gcgcagatac caaatactat tcttctagtg tagccgtagt
     4741 taggccacca cttcaagaac tctgtagcac cgcctacata cctcgctctg ctaatcctgt
     4801 taccagtggc tgctgccagt ggcgataagt cgtgtcttac cgggttggac tcaagacgat
     4861 agttaccgga taaggcgcag cggtcgggct gaacgggggg ttcgtgcaca cagcccagct
     4921 tggagcgaac gacctacacc gaactgagat acctacagcg tgagctatga gaaagcgcca
     4981 cgcttcccga agggagaaag gcggacaggt atccggtaag cggcagggtc ggaacaggag
     5041 agcgcacgag ggagcttcca gggggaaacg cctggtatct ttatagtcct gtcgggtttc
     5101 gccacctctg acttgagcgt cgatttttgt gatgctcgtc aggggggcgg agcctatgga
     5161 aaaacgccag caacgcggcc tttttacggt tcctggcctt ttgctggcct tttgctcaca
     5221 tgttctttcc tgcgttatcc cctgattctg tggataaccg tattaccgcc tttgagtgag
     5281 ctgataccgc tcgccgcagc cgaacgaccg agcgcagcga gtcagtgagc gaggaagcgg
     5341 aagagcgcct gatgcggtat tttctcctta cgcatctgtg cggtatttca caccgcatag
     5401 accagccgcg taacctggca aaatcggtta cggttgagta ataaatggat gccctgcgta
     5461 agcgggtgtg ggcggacaat aaagtcttaa actgaacaaa atagatctaa actatgacaa
     5521 taaagtctta aactagacag aatagttgta aactgaaatc agtccagtta tgctgtgaaa
     5581 aagcatactg gacttttgtt atggctaaag caaactcttc attttctgaa gtgcaaattg
     5641 cccgtcgtat taaagagggg cgtggccaag ggcatggtaa agactatatt cgcggcgttg
     5701 tgacaattta ccgaacaact ccgcggccgg gaagccgatc tcggcttgaa cgaattgtta
     5761 ggtggcggta cttgggtcga tatcaaagtg catcacttct tcccgtatgc ccaactttgt
     5821 atagagagcc actgcgggat cgtcaccgta atctgcttgc acgtagatca cataagcacc
     5881 aagcgcgttg gcctcatgct tgaggagatt gatgagcgcg gtggcaatgc cctgcctccg
     5941 gtgctcgccg gagactgcga gatcatagat atagatctca ctacgcggct gctcaaactt
     6001 gggcagaacg taagccgcga gagcgccaac aaccgcttct tggtcgaagg cagcaagcgc
     6061 gatgaatgtc ttactacgga gcaagttccc gaggtaatcg gagtccggct gatgttggga
     6121 gtaggtggct acgtctccga actcacgacc gaaaagatca agagcagccc gcatggattt
     6181 gacttggtca gggccgagcc tacatgtgcg aatgatgccc atacttgagc cacctaactt
     6241 tgttttaggg cgactgccct gctgcgtaac atcgttgctg ctgcgtaaca tcgttgctgc
     6301 tccataacat caaacatcga cccacggcgt aacgcgcttg ctgcttggat gcccgaggca
     6361 tagactgtac aaaaaaacag tcataacaag ccatgaaaac cgccactgcg ccgttaccac
     6421 cgctgcgttc ggtcaaggtt ctggaccagt tgcgtgagcg catacgctac ttgcattaca
     6481 gtttacgaac cgaacaggct tatgtcaact gggtttgtgc cttcatccgt ttccacggtg
     6541 tgcgtcaccc ggcaaccttg ggcagcagcg aagtcgaggc atttctgtcc tggctggcga
     6601 acgagcgcaa ggtttcggtc tccacgcatc gtcaggcatt ggcggccttg ctgttcttct
     6661 acggcaaggt gctgtgcacg gatctgccct tgcttcagga gatcggtaga cctcggccgt
     6721 cgcggcgctt gccggtggtg ctgaccccgg atgaagtggt tcgcatcctc ggttttctgg
     6781 aaggcgagca tcgtttgttc gcccaggact ctagctatag ttctagtggt tggctacagc
     6841 tttgtttgta ctatcaacag gttgaactgc tgatcaacag atcctctacg cggccgcggt
     6901 accataactt cgtatagcat acattatacg aagttatctg gcctaggtta attaaacgct
     6961 ctatggtcta aagtttttat cgaggctaac tgaaacacgg aaggagacaa taccggaagg
     7021 aacccgcgct atgacggcaa taaaaagaca gaataaaacg cacgggtgtt gggtcgtttg
     7081 ttcataaacg cggggttcgg tcccagggct ggcactctgt caagtgaacg ctctatggtc
     7141 taaagattta aatcgaccta ctccggaata ttaatagatc atggagataa ttaaaatgat
     7201 aaccatctcg caaataaata agtattttac tgttttcgta acagttttgt aataaaaaaa
     7261 cctataaata ttccggatta ttcataccgt cccaccatcg ggcgcggatc cagccaccat
     7321 ggctgagaac gtgaccggcc tgttcaagga ctgctccaaa gtgatcaccg gactgcaccc
     7381 cactcaggct cctactcacc tgtctgtgga caccaagttc aagaccgagg gcctgtgcgt
     7441 ggacatccct ggtatcccta aggacatgac ctaccgtcgt ctgatctcca tgatgggctt
     7501 caagatgaac taccaagtga acggctaccc caacatgttc atcacccgtg aagaggctat
     7561 ccgtcacgtg cgcgcttgga tcggtttcga cgttgaaggt tgccacgcta ccagggaagc
     7621 tgtgggtact aacctgcctc tgcagctggg attctccacc ggtgttaacc tggtggctgt
     7681 gcccactggt tacgtggaca cccctaacaa caccgacttc tcccgtgtgt ccgctaagcc
     7741 tcctcctggc gaccaattca agcacttgat ccctctgatg tacaagggcc tgccttggaa
     7801 cgtcgtgcgt atcaagatcg tgcagatgct gtctgacacc ctgaagaacc tgtccgaccg
     7861 tgtggtgttc gtgctgtggg ctcacggttt cgagctgacc tccatgaagt actttgtgaa
     7921 gatcggtccc gagaggacct gctgcttgtg cgatagacgt gctacctgct tctctaccgc
     7981 ttccgacacc tacgcttgct ggcaccactc catcggcttc gactacgtgt acaacccctt
     8041 catgatcgac gtgcagcagt ggggtttcac cggcaacctg cagtctaacc acgacctgta
     8101 ctgccaggtg cacggcaacg ctcacgtggc ctcttgtgac gctatcatga cccgttgcct
     8161 ggctgtgcac gagtgcttcg tgaagcgtgt ggactggacc atcgagtacc ccatcatcgg
     8221 cgacgagctg aagatcaacg ctgcttgcag aaaggtgcag cacatggtgg tcaaggctgc
     8281 tctgctggct gacaagttcc ctgtcctgca cgacatcggc aaccccaagg ctattaagtg
     8341 cgtgccccag gctgacgtcg agtggaagtt ctacgacgct cagccctgct ccgacaaggc
     8401 ttacaagatc gaggaactgt tctactccta cgctacccac tcagacaagt tcaccgacgg
     8461 tgtctgcctg ttctggaact gcaatgtgga tcgttacccc gctaactcca tcgtgtgccg
     8521 tttcgacacc cgtgtgctgt ccaacctgaa cctgcctggt tgcgacggtg gttccctgta
     8581 cgtgaacaag cacgctttcc acactccagc tttcgacaag tccgctttcg tgaacctgaa
     8641 gcagctgccc ttcttctact actccgactc tccctgcgag tcccacggaa agcaagtggt
     8701 gtccgacatc gattacgtgc ccctgaagtc cgctacctgc atcaccagat gcaacctcgg
     8761 tggtgctgtg tgccgtcacc acgctaacga gtaccgtctg tacctggacg cttacaacat
     8821 gatgatctcc gctggtttct ccctgtgggt gtacaagcag ttcgacactt acaacctgtg
     8881 gaacaccttc accaggctgc agtaaaagct tgtcgagaag tactagagga tcataatcag
     8941 ccataccaca tttgtagagg ttttacttgc tttaaaaaac ctcccacacc tccccctgaa
     9001 cctgaaacat aaaatgaatg caattgttgt tgttaacttg tttattgcag cttataatgg
     9061 ttacaaataa agcaatagca tcacaaattt cacaaataaa gcattttttt cactgcattc
     9121 tagttgtggt ttgtccaaac tcatcaatgt atcttatcat gtctggatct gatcactgct
     9181 tgagcctaga agatccggct gctaacaaag cccgaaagga agctgagttg gctgctgcca
     9241 ccgctgagca ataactatca taaccattta aataaatcta tatctcaatc ggggttacgt
     9301 cgatacccca ccgagacccc attgggacca atacgcccgc gtttcttcct tttccccacc
     9361 ccaaccccca agttcgggtg aaggcccagg gctcgcagcc aacgtcgggg cggcaagccc
     9421 tgccatagcc actacgggtt aattaaaaac tatatctcaa tcggggtttt tatcgaggct
     9481 aactgaaaca cggaaggaga caataccgga aggaacccgc gctatgacgg caataaaaag
     9541 acagaataaa acgcacgggt gttgggt
//
